>Addgene plasmid #179918 | pX459-sg-tdTomato90/816 | addgene full sequence | sequence record 358501 | Addgene NGS Result
GAGGGCCTATTTCCCATGATTCCTTCATATTTGCATATACGATACAAGGCTGTTAGAGAGATAATTGGAA
TTAATTTGACTGTAAACACAAAGATATTAGTACAAAATACGTGACGTAGAAAGTAATAATTTCTTGGGTA
GTTTGCAGTTTTAAAATTATGTTTTAAAATGGACTATCATATGCTTACCGTAACTTGAAAGTATTTCGAT
TTCTTGGCTTTATATATCTTGTGGAAAGGACGAAACACCGGCCACGAGTTCGAGATCGAGTTTTAGAGCT
AGAAATAGCAAGTTAAAATAAGGCTAGTCCGTTATCAACTTGAAAAAGTGGCACCGAGTCGGTGCTTTTT
TGTTTTAGAGCTAGAAATAGCAAGTTAAAATAAGGCTAGTCCGTTTTTAGCGCGTGCGCCAATTCTGCAG
ACAAATGGCTCTAGAGGTACCCGTTACATAACTTACGGTAAATGGCCCGCCTGGCTGACCGCCCAACGAC
CCCCGCCCATTGACGTCAATAGTAACGCCAATAGGGACTTTCCATTGACGTCAATGGGTGGAGTATTTAC
GGTAAACTGCCCACTTGGCAGTACATCAAGTGTATCATATGCCAAGTACGCCCCCTATTGACGTCAATGA
CGGTAAATGGCCCGCCTGGCATTGTGCCCAGTACATGACCTTATGGGACTTTCCTACTTGGCAGTACATC
TACGTATTAGTCATCGCTATTACCATGGTCGAGGTGAGCCCCACGTTCTGCTTCACTCTCCCCATCTCCC
CCCCCTCCCCACCCCCAATTTTGTATTTATTTATTTTTTAATTATTTTGTGCAGCGATGGGGGCGGGGGG
GGGGGGGGGGCGCGCGCCRGGSGGGGSGGGGSGGGGSGRGGGGSGGGGSGGGGSGRGGSGGRGAGGTGCG
GCGGCAGCCAATCAGAGCGGCGCGCTCCGAAAGTTTCCTTTTATGGCGAGGCGGCGGCGGCGGCGGCCCT
ATAAAAAGCGAAGCGCGCGGCGGGCGGGAGTCGCTGCGCGCTGCCTTCGCCCCGTGCCCCGCTCCGCCGC
CGCCTCGCGCCGCCCGCCCCGGCTCTGACTGACCGCGTTACTCCCACAGGTGAGCGGGCGGGACGGCCCT
TCTCCTCCGGGCTGTAATTAGCTGAGCAAGAGGTAAGGGTTTAAGGGATGGTTGGTTGGTGGGGTATTAA
TGTTTAATTACCTGGAGCACCTGCCTGAAATCACTTTTTTTCAGGTTGGACCGGTGCCACCATGGACTAT
AAGGACCACGACGGAGACTACAAGGATCATGATATTGATTACAAAGACGATGACGATAAGATGGCCCCAA
AGAAGAAGCGGAAGGTCGGTATCCACGGAGTCCCAGCAGCCGACAAGAAGTACAGCATCGGCCTGGACAT
CGGCACCAACTCTGTGGGCTGGGCCGTGATCACCGACGAGTACAAGGTGCCCAGCAAGAAATTCAAGGTG
CTGGGCAACACCGACCGGCACAGCATCAAGAAGAACCTGATCGGAGCCCTGCTGTTCGACAGCGGCGAAA
CAGCCGAGGCCACCCGGCTGAAGAGAACCGCCAGAAGAAGATACACCAGACGGAAGAACCGGATCTGCTA
TCTGCAAGAGATCTTCAGCAACGAGATGGCCAAGGTGGACGACAGCTTCTTCCACAGACTGGAAGAGTCC
TTCCTGGTGGAAGAGGATAAGAAGCACGAGCGGCACCCCATCTTCGGCAACATCGTGGACGAGGTGGCCT
ACCACGAGAAGTACCCCACCATCTACCACCTGAGAAAGAAACTGGTGGACAGCACCGACAAGGCCGACCT
GCGGCTGATCTATCTGGCCCTGGCCCACATGATCAAGTTCCGGGGCCACTTCCTGATCGAGGGCGACCTG
AACCCCGACAACAGCGACGTGGACAAGCTGTTCATCCAGCTGGTGCAGACCTACAACCAGCTGTTCGAGG
AAAACCCCATCAACGCCAGCGGCGTGGACGCCAAGGCCATCCTGTCTGCCAGACTGAGCAAGAGCAGACG
GCTGGAAAATCTGATCGCCCAGCTGCCCGGCGAGAAGAAGAATGGCCTGTTCGGAAACCTGATTGCCCTG
AGCCTGGGCCTGACCCCCAACTTCAAGAGCAACTTCGACCTGGCCGAGGATGCCAAACTGCAGCTGAGCA
AGGACACCTACGACGACGACCTGGACAACCTGCTGGCCCAGATCGGCGACCAGTACGCCGACCTGTTTCT
GGCCGCCAAGAACCTGTCCGACGCCATCCTGCTGAGCGACATCCTGAGAGTGAACACCGAGATCACCAAG
GCCCCCCTGAGCGCCTCTATGATCAAGAGATACGACGAGCACCACCAGGACCTGACCCTGCTGAAAGCTC
TCGTGCGGCAGCAGCTGCCTGAGAAGTACAAAGAGATTTTCTTCGACCAGAGCAAGAACGGCTACGCCGG
CTACATTGACGGCGGAGCCAGCCAGGAAGAGTTCTACAAGTTCATCAAGCCCATCCTGGAAAAGATGGAC
GGCACCGAGGAACTGCTCGTGAAGCTGAACAGAGAGGACCTGCTGCGGAAGCAGCGGACCTTCGACAACG
GCAGCATCCCCCACCAGATCCACCTGGGAGAGCTGCACGCCATTCTGCGGCGGCAGGAAGATTTTTACCC
ATTCCTGAAGGACAACCGGGAAAAGATCGAGAAGATCCTGACCTTCCGCATCCCCTACTACGTGGGCCCT
CTGGCCAGGGGAAACAGCAGATTCGCCTGGATGACCAGAAAGAGCGAGGAAACCATCACCCCCTGGAACT
TCGAGGAAGTGGTGGACAAGGGCGCTTCCGCCCAGAGCTTCATCGAGCGGATGACCAACTTCGATAAGAA
CCTGCCCAACGAGAAGGTGCTGCCCAAGCACAGCCTGCTGTACGAGTACTTCACCGTGTATAACGAGCTG
ACCAAAGTGAAATACGTGACCGAGGGAATGAGAAAGCCCGCCTTCCTGAGCGGCGAGCAGAAAAAGGCCA
TCGTGGACCTGCTGTTCAAGACCAACCGGAAAGTGACCGTGAAGCAGCTGAAAGAGGACTACTTCAAGAA
AATCGAGTGCTTCGACTCCGTGGAAATCTCCGGCGTGGAAGATCGGTTCAACGCCTCCCTGGGCACATAC
CACGATCTGCTGAAAATTATCAAGGACAAGGACTTCCTGGACAATGAGGAAAACGAGGACATTCTGGAAG
ATATCGTGCTGACCCTGACACTGTTTGAGGACAGAGAGATGATCGAGGAACGGCTGAAAACCTATGCCCA
CCTGTTCGACGACAAAGTGATGAAGCAGCTGAAGCGGCGGAGATACACCGGCTGGGGCAGGCTGAGCCGG
AAGCTGATCAACGGCATCCGGGACAAGCAGTCCGGCAAGACAATCCTGGATTTCCTGAAGTCCGACGGCT
TCGCCAACAGAAACTTCATGCAGCTGATCCACGACGACAGCCTGACCTTTAAAGAGGACATCCAGAAAGC
CCAGGTGTCCGGCCAGGGCGATAGCCTGCACGAGCACATTGCCAATCTGGCCGGCAGCCCCGCCATTAAG
AAGGGCATCCTGCAGACAGTGAAGGTGGTGGACGAGCTCGTGAAAGTGATGGGCCGGCACAAGCCCGAGA
ACATCGTGATCGAAATGGCCAGAGAGAACCAGACCACCCAGAAGGGACAGAAGAACAGCCGCGAGAGAAT
GAAGCGGATCGAAGAGGGCATCAAAGAGCTGGGCAGCCAGATCCTGAAAGAACACCCCGTGGAAAACACC
CAGCTGCAGAACGAGAAGCTGTACCTGTACTACCTGCAGAATGGGCGGGATATGTACGTGGACCAGGAAC
TGGACATCAACCGGCTGTCCGACTACGATGTGGACCATATCGTGCCTCAGAGCTTTCTGAAGGACGACTC
CATCGACAACAAGGTGCTGACCAGAAGCGACAAGAACCGGGGCAAGAGCGACAACGTGCCCTCCGAAGAG
GTCGTGAAGAAGATGAAGAACTACTGGCGGCAGCTGCTGAACGCCAAGCTGATTACCCAGAGAAAGTTCG
ACAATCTGACCAAGGCCGAGAGAGGCGGCCTGAGCGAACTGGATAAGGCCGGCTTCATCAAGAGACAGCT
GGTGGAAACCCGGCAGATCACAAAGCACGTGGCACAGATCCTGGACTCCCGGATGAACACTAAGTACGAC
GAGAATGACAAGCTGATCCGGGAAGTGAAAGTGATCACCCTGAAGTCCAAGCTGGTGTCCGATTTCCGGA
AGGATTTCCAGTTTTACAAAGTGCGCGAGATCAACAACTACCACCACGCCCACGACGCCTACCTGAACGC
CGTCGTGGGAACCGCCCTGATCAAAAAGTACCCTAAGCTGGAAAGCGAGTTCGTGTACGGCGACTACAAG
GTGTACGACGTGCGGAAGATGATCGCCAAGAGCGAGCAGGAAATCGGCAAGGCTACCGCCAAGTACTTCT
TCTACAGCAACATCATGAACTTTTTCAAGACCGAGATTACCCTGGCCAACGGCGAGATCCGGAAGCGGCC
TCTGATCGAGACAAACGGCGAAACCGGGGAGATCGTGTGGGATAAGGGCCGGGATTTTGCCACCGTGCGG
AAAGTGCTGAGCATGCCCCAAGTGAATATCGTGAAAAAGACCGAGGTGCAGACAGGCGGCTTCAGCAAAG
AGTCTATCCTGCCCAAGAGGAACAGCGATAAGCTGATCGCCAGAAAGAAGGACTGGGACCCTAAGAAGTA
CGGCGGCTTCGACAGCCCCACCGTGGCCTATTCTGTGCTGGTGGTGGCCAAAGTGGAAAAGGGCAAGTCC
AAGAAACTGAAGAGTGTGAAAGAGCTGCTGGGGATCACCATCATGGAAAGAAGCAGCTTCGAGAAGAATC
CCATCGACTTTCTGGAAGCCAAGGGCTACAAAGAAGTGAAAAAGGACCTGATCATCAAGCTGCCTAAGTA
CTCCCTGTTCGAGCTGGAAAACGGCCGGAAGAGAATGCTGGCCTCTGCCGGCGAACTGCAGAAGGGAAAC
GAACTGGCCCTGCCCTCCAAATATGTGAACTTCCTGTACCTGGCCAGCCACTATGAGAAGCTGAAGGGCT
CCCCCGAGGATAATGAGCAGAAACAGCTGTTTGTGGAACAGCACAAGCACTACCTGGACGAGATCATCGA
GCAGATCAGCGAGTTCTCCAAGAGAGTGATCCTGGCCGACGCTAATCTGGACAAAGTGCTGTCCGCCTAC
AACAAGCACCGGGATAAGCCCATCAGAGAGCAGGCCGAGAATATCATCCACCTGTTTACCCTGACCAATC
TGGGAGCCCCTGCCGCCTTCAAGTACTTTGACACCACCATCGACCGGAAGAGGTACACCAGCACCAAAGA
GGTGCTGGACGCCACCCTGATCCACCAGAGCATCACCGGCCTGTACGAGACACGGATCGACCTGTCTCAG
CTGGGAGGCGACAAAAGGCCGGCGGCCACGAAAAAGGCCGGCCAGGCAAAAAAGAAAAAGGAATTCGGCA
GTGGAGAGGGCAGAGGAAGTCTGCTAACATGCGGTGACGTCGAGGAGAATCCTGGCCCAATGACCGAGTA
CAAGCCCACGGTGCGCCTCGCCACCCGCGACGACGTCCCCAGGGCCGTACGCACCCTCGCCGCCGCGTTC
GCCGACTACCCCGCCACGCGCCACACCGTCGATCCGGACCGCCACATCGAGCGGGTCACCGAGCTGCAAG
AACTCTTCCTCACGCGCGTCGGGCTCGACATCGGCAAGGTGTGGGTCGCGGACGACGGCGCCGCGGTGGC
GGTCTGGACCACGCCGGAGAGCGTCGAAGCGGGGGCGGTGTTCGCCGAGATCGGCCCGCGCATGGCCGAG
TTGAGCGGTTCCCGGCTGGCCGCGCAGCAACAGATGGAAGGCCTCCTGGCGCCGCACCGGCCCAAGGAGC
CCGCGTGGTTCCTGGCCACCGTCGGAGTCTCGCCCGACCACCAGGGCAAGGGTCTGGGCAGCGCCGTCGT
GCTCCCCGGAGTGGAGGCGGCCGAGCGCGCCGGGGTGCCCGCCTTCCTGGAGACCTCCGCGCCCCGCAAC
CTCCCCTTCTACGAGCGGCTCGGCTTCACCGTCACCGCCGACGTCGAGGTGCCCGAAGGACCGCGCACCT
GGTGCATGACCCGCAAGCCCGGTGCCTGAGAATTCTAACTAGAGCTCGCTGATCAGCCTCGACTGTGCCT
TCTAGTTGCCAGCCATCTGTTGTTTGCCCCTCCCCCGTGCCTTCCTTGACCCTGGAAGGTGCCACTCCCA
CTGTCCTTTCCTAATAAAATGAGGAAATTGCATCGCATTGTCTGAGTAGGTGTCATTCTATTCTGGGGGG
TGGGGTGGGGCAGGACAGCAAGGGGGAGGATTGGGAAGAGAATAGCAGGCATGCTGGGGAGCGGCCGCAG
GAACCCCTAGTGATGGAGTTGGCCACTCCCTCTCTGCGCGCTCGCTCGCTCACTGAGGCCGGGCGACCAA
AGGTCGCCCGACGCCCGGGCTTTGCCCGGGCGGCCTCAGTGAGCGAGCGAGCGCGCAGCTGCCTGCAGGG
GCGCCTGATGCGGTATTTTCTCCTTACGCATCTGTGCGGTATTTCACACCGCATA
[95 nt withheld, positions 6636-6730]
T
[46 nt withheld, positions 6732-6777]
C
[141 nt withheld, positions 6779-6919]
CCTTTGACGTTGGAGTCCACGTTCTTT
[37 nt withheld, positions 6947-6983]
ACTCTATCTCGGGCTATTCTTTTGATTTATAAGGGATTTTGCCGATTTCGGTCTATTGGTTAAAAAATGA
GCTGATTTAACAAAAATTTAACGCGAATTTTAACAAAATATTAACGTTTACAATTTTATGGTGCACTCTC
AGTACAATCTGCTCTGATGCCGCATAGTTAAGCCAGCCCCGACACCCGCCAACACCCGCTGACGCGCCCT
GACGGGCTTGTCTGCTCCCGGCATCCGCTTACAGACAAGCTGTGACCGTCTCCGGGAGCTGCATGTGTCA
GAGGTTTTCACCGTCATCACCGAAACGCGCGAGACGAAAGGGCCTCGTGATACGCCTATTTTTATAGGTT
AATGTCATGATAATAATGGTTTCTTAGACGTCAGGTGGCACTTTTCGGGGAAATGTGCGCGGAACCCCTA
TTTGTTTATTTTTCTAAATACATTCAAATATGTATCCGCTCATGAGACAATAACCCTGATAAATGCTTCA
ATAATATTGAAAAAGGAAGAGTATGAGTATTCAACATTTCCGTGTCGCCCTTATTCCCTTTTTTGCGGCA
TTTTGCCTTCCTGTTTTTGCTCACCCAGAAACGCTGGTGAAAGTAAAAGATGCTGAAGATCAGTTGGGTG
CACGAGTGGGTTACATCGAACTGGATCTCAACAGCGGTAAGATCCTTGAGAGTTTTCGCCCCGAAGAACG
TTTTCCAATGATGAGCACTTTTAAAGTTCTGCTATGTGGCGCGGTATTATCCCGTATTGACGCCGGGCAA
GAGCAACTCGGTCGCCGCATACACTATTCTCAGAATGACTTGGTTGAGTACTCACCAGTCACAGAAAAGC
ATCTTACGGATGGCATGACAGTAAGAGAATTATGCAGTGCTGCCATAACCATGAGTGATAACACTGCGGC
CAACTTACTTCTGACAACGATCGGAGGACCGAAGGAGCTAACCGCTTTTTTGCACAACATGGGGGATCAT
GTAACTCGCCTTGATCGTTGGGAACCGGAGCTGAATGAAGCCATACCAAACGACGAGCGTGACACCACGA
TGCCTGTAGCAATGGCAACAACGTTGCGCAAACTATTAACTGGCGAACTACTTACTCTAGCTTCCCGGCA
ACAATTAATAGACTGGATGGAGGCGGATAAAGTTGCAGGACCACTTCTGCGCTCGGCCCTTCCGGCTGGC
TGGTTTATTGCTGATAAATCTGGAGCCGGTGAGCGTGGAAGCCGCGGTATCATTGCAGCACTGGGGCCAG
ATGGTAAGCCCTCCCGTATCGTAGTTATCTACACGACGGGGAGTCAGGCAACTATGGATGAACGAAATAG
ACAGATCGCTGAGATAGGTGCCTCACTGATTAAGCATTGGTAACTGTCAGACCAAGTTTACTCATATATA
CTTTAGATTGATTTAAAACTTCATTTTTAATTTAAAAGGATCTAGGTGAAGATCCTTTTTGATAATCTCA
TGACCAAAATCCCTTAACGTGAGTTTTCGTTCCACTGAGCGTCAGACCCCGTAGAAAAGATCAAAGGATC
TTCTTGAGATCCTTTTTTTCTGCGCGTAATCTGCTGCTTGCAAACAAAAAAACCACCGCTACCAGCGGTG
GTTTGTTTGCCGGATCAAGAGCTACCAACTCTTTTTCCGAAGGTAACTGGCTTCAGCAGAGCGCAGATAC
CAAATACTGTTCTTCTAGTGTAGCCGTAGTTAGGCCACCACTTCAAGAACTCTGTAGCACCGCCTACATA
CCTCGCTCTGCTAATCCTGTTACCAGTGGCTGCTGCCAGTGGCGATAAGTCGTGTCTTACCGGGTTGGAC
TCAAGACGATAGTTACCGGATAAGGCGCAGCGGTCGGGCTGAACGGGGGGTTCGTGCACACAGCCCAGCT
TGGAGCGAACGACCTACACCGAACTGAGATACCTACAGCGTGAGCTATGAGAAAGCGCCACGCTTCCCGA
AGGGAGAAAGGCGGACAGGTATCCGGTAAGCGGCAGGGTCGGAACAGGAGAGCGCACGAGGGAGCTTCCA
GGGGGAAACGCCTGGTATCTTTATAGTCCTGTCGGGTTTCGCCACCTCTGACTTGAGCGTCGATTTTTGT
GATGCTCGTCAGGGGGGCGGAGCCTATGGAAAAACGCCAGCAACGCGGCCTTTTTACGGTTCCTGGCCTT
TTGCTGGCCTTTTGCTCACATGT
Features (pLannotate 1.2.2; 20 found; start..end, strand, type, name):
      1..241     +  promoter       U6 promoter: RNA polymerase III promoter for human U6 snRNA
    249..270     +  CDS            DsRed-Express (fragment): rapidly maturing tetrameric variant of DsRed fluorescent protein (Bevis and Glick, 2002) mammalian codon-optimized
    270..345     +  misc_RNA       gRNA scaffold: guide RNA scaffold for the Streptococcus pyogenes CRISPR/Cas9 system
    352..395     +  misc_RNA       gRNA scaffold (fragment): guide RNA scaffold for the Streptococcus pyogenes CRISPR/Cas9 system
    442..727     +  enhancer       CMV enhancer: human cytomegalovirus immediate early enhancer; contains an 18-bp deletion relative to the standard CMV enhancer
    729..1006    +  promoter       chicken β-actin promoter: No description available
   1007..1234    +  intron         hybrid intron: hybrid between chicken β-actin (CBA) and minute virus of mice (MMV) introns (Gray et al., 2011)
   1372..2973    +  CDS            Cas9(N): N-terminal portion of Streptococcus pyogenes Cas9 (Zetsche et al., 2015)
   2974..5472    +  CDS            Cas9(C): C-terminal portion of Streptococcus pyogenes Cas9 (Zetsche et al., 2015)
   5473..5520    +  CDS            nucleoplasmin NLS: bipartite nuclear localization signal from nucleoplasmin
   5590..6189    +  CDS            PuroR (fragment): puromycin N-acetyltransferase; pac from Streptomyces; confers resistance to puromycin
   6223..6334    +  polyA_signal   bGH poly(A) signal: bovine growth hormone polyadenylation signal
   6439..6579    +  repeat_region  AAV2 ITR: inverted terminal repeat of adeno-associated virus serotype 2 inverted
   6584..6635    -  misc_feature   bom (fragment): basis of mobility region from pBR322
   6654..7109    +  rep_origin     f1 ori (sequence partly withheld): f1 bacteriophage origin of replication; arrow indicates direction of (+) strand synthesis
   7110..7159    -  misc_feature   bom (fragment): basis of mobility region from pBR322
   7261..7296    -  CDS            rop (fragment): Rop protein, which maintains plasmids at low copy number; rop
   7391..7495    +  promoter       AmpR promoter: bla
   7496..8356    +  CDS            AmpR: β-lactamase; bla; confers resistance to ampicillin, carbenicillin, and related antibiotics
   8527..9115    +  rep_origin     ori: high-copy-number ColE1/pMB1/pBR322/pUC origin of replication
