[The description below was written by a language model from this plasmid's Addgene catalogue record and pLannotate feature annotations shown in this document.]
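Description:
pX459-sg-tdTomato90/816 is a mammalian CRISPR expression plasmid built on the pX459 backbone, an all-in-one vector that delivers both Streptococcus pyogenes Cas9 and a single guide RNA. It is propagated in E. coli as a high-copy plasmid through a ColE1/pUC-type origin with ampicillin selection (AmpR under its own promoter). The backbone also carries an f1 phage origin, and a single AAV2 ITR is annotated downstream of the expression cassette. Short bom and rop matches in the feature table appear to be backbone fragments rather than functional elements.

The insert is a 20-nt synthetic spacer against the tdTomato fluorescent protein, cloned by one-step BbsI digestion (both sites destroyed) between the human U6 RNA polymerase III promoter and the S. pyogenes gRNA scaffold. The annotation software labels this spacer as a DsRed-Express fragment, which is consistent with tdTomato's DsRed ancestry. Because tdTomato is a tandem dimer, the same target sequence occurs in each repeat, so one guide directs cleavage at two positions (sites 90 and 816), hence the "double cutting" description.

A separate Pol II cassette uses a CMV enhancer, chicken β-actin promoter and hybrid intron to drive Cas9. The catalogue lists an N-terminal 3XFLAG tag, and the table shows a C-terminal nucleoplasmin NLS. Cas9 is followed by a 2A-linked puromycin N-acetyltransferase and a bGH polyadenylation signal, so Cas9 and the puromycin marker come from one transcript and transfected cells can be enriched with puromycin. The plasmid is intended for disrupting or excising tdTomato in reporter-expressing mammalian cells, and the associated publication concerns inducible CRISPR-Cas9 systems in vitro.
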