Addgene plasmid #179918: pX459-sg-tdTomato90/816
Purpose: Double cutting Cas9 plasmid with puromycin resistance and a single guide RNA targeting tdTomato fluorescent protein sites 90 and 816.
Depositing lab: Indeever Madireddy & Johan Sosa. Depositing organization: BioCurious. Publication: Stably Integrating an Inducible CRISPR-Cas9 to Protect Against Viral Infections in Vitro. Madireddy I, Pierson Smela M. MicroPubl Biol. 2022 Jun 16;2022. doi: 10.17912/micropub.biology.000590. eCollection 2022. PubMed 35789697.
Backbone
  Vector backbone: pX459
  Backbone manufacturer: Dr. Feng Zhang Lab
  Vector type: Mammalian Expression, CRISPR
  Selectable markers: Puromycin
Growth in bacteria
  Bacterial resistance: Ampicillin, 100 μg/mL
  Growth temperature: 37°C
  Growth strain: DH5alpha
  Copy number: High Copy
Gene/Insert
  Gene/Insert name: tdTomato sgRNA (alt name: tandem dimer Tomato single guide RNA)
  gRNA/shRNA sequence: ggccacgagttcgagatcga
  Species: Synthetic
  Insert size (bp): 20
  Promoter: U6
  Tag / fusion protein: 3XFLAG (N terminal on insert); 2A-Puro (C terminal on insert)
  Cloning method: Restriction Enzyme; 5′ cloning site BbsI (destroyed during cloning); 3′ cloning site BbsI (destroyed during cloning)
  Sequencing primers: 5′ GACTATCATATGCTTACCGT
Terms and licenses: Academic/Nonprofit Terms; Industry Terms: Not Available to Industry
Depositor comments: This plasmid was cloned with the one step BbsI restriction enzyme cloning method. Please note that gRNA sequences that do not start with a G, need a G added to the sequence before cloning for U6 promoter transcription.
How to cite: pX459-sg-tdTomato90/816 was a gift from Indeever Madireddy & Johan Sosa (Addgene plasmid # 179918 ; http://n2t.net/addgene:179918 ; RRID:Addgene_179918)
