>Addgene plasmid #179918 | pX459-sg-tdTomato90/816 | depositor partial sequence | sequence record 349574 | Sequencing of the U6 promoter region to determine successful guide RNA cloning.
GTAGAAAGTAATAATTTCTTGGGTAGTTTGCAGTTTTAAAATTATGTTTTAAAATGGACTATCATATGCT
TACCGTAACTTGAAAGTATTTCGATTTCTTGGCTTTATATATCTTGTGGAAAGGACGAAACACCGGCCAC
GAGTTCGAGATCGAGTTTTAGAGCTAGAAATAGCAAGTTAAAATAAGGCTAGTCCGTTATCAACTTGAAA
AAGTGGCACCGAGTCGGTGCTTTTTTGTTTTAGAGCTAGAAATAGCAAGTTAAAATAAGGCTAGTCCGTT
TTTAGCGCGTGCGCCAATTCTGCAGACAAATGGCTCTAGAGGTACCCGTTACATAACTTACGGTAAATGG
CCCGCCTGGCTGACCGCCCAACGACCCCCGCCCATTGACGTCAATAGTAACGCCAATAGGGACTTTCCAT
TGACGTCAATGGGTGGAGTATTTACGGTAAACTGCCCACTTGGCAGTACATCAAGTGTATCATATGCCAA
GTACGCCCCCTATTGACGTCAATGACGGTAAATGGCCCGCCTGGCATTGTGCCCAGTACATGACCTTATG
GGACTTTCCTACTTGGCAGTACATCTACGTATTAGTCATCGCTATTACCATGGTCGAGGTGAGCCCCACG
TTCTGCTTCACTCTCCCCATCTCCCCCCCCTCCCCACCCCCAATTTTGTATTTATTTATTTTTTAATTAT
TTTGTGCAGCGATGGGGGCG
